Addgene plasmid #121693: IY704: pMVP (L1-R5) EF1a promoter
Purpose: pMVP L1-R5 entry plasmid, contains EF1a promoter for 4-component MultiSite Gateway Pro assembly
Depositing lab: Christopher Newgard. Depositing organization: Duke University. Publication: Creation of versatile cloning platforms for transgene expression and dCas9-based epigenome editing. Haldeman JM, Conway AE, Arlotto ME, Slentz DH, Muoio DM, Becker TC, Newgard CB. Nucleic Acids Res. 2018 Dec 27. pii: 5264291. doi: 10.1093/nar/gky1286. PubMed 30590691.
Backbone
  Vector backbone: pDONR221 P1-P5r
  Backbone manufacturer: Invitrogen
  Backbone size w/o insert (bp): 2606
  Vector type: Synthetic Biology ; pMVP Gateway Entry Plasmid
Growth in bacteria
  Bacterial resistance: Kanamycin, 50 μg/mL
  Growth temperature: 37°C
  Growth strain: DH5alpha
  Copy number: High Copy
Gene/Insert
  Gene/Insert name: EF1a promoter
  Species: Synthetic
  Insert size (bp): 1239
  Cloning method: Gateway Cloning
  Sequencing primers: 5′ M13F; 3′ M13R
Terms and licenses: Academic/Nonprofit Terms; Industry Terms: Not Available to Industry
How to cite: IY704: pMVP (L1-R5) EF1a promoter was a gift from Christopher Newgard (Addgene plasmid # 121693 ; http://n2t.net/addgene:121693 ; RRID:Addgene_121693)
