[The description below was written by a language model from this plasmid's Addgene catalogue record and pLannotate feature annotations shown in this document.]
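Description:
IY704: pMVP (L1-R5) EF1a promoter is a Gateway entry plasmid from the pMVP modular cloning platform, built on the Invitrogen pDONR221 P1-P5r donor backbone. It is a small bacterial shuttle plasmid of about 3.8 kb, propagated in E. coli from a high-copy ColE1/pUC-type origin and selected with kanamycin through an aminoglycoside phosphotransferase (KanR) gene. It is not itself an expression vector. It stores a single regulatory module in a form that can be recombined into a destination vector.

The payload is the EF-1α promoter, a strong constitutive promoter derived from the human elongation factor 1α gene (the record lists the insert as synthetic, about 1.2 kb). A short T7 promoter sits just downstream of it. The insert is flanked by attL1 upstream and attR5 downstream, the pair of recombination sites that defines the first position in a MultiSite Gateway Pro assembly. In a four-component LR Clonase reaction, this element joins in a fixed order and orientation with other entry clones carrying compatible att sites. The assembled product therefore has the EF-1α promoter at the 5′ end, where it can drive the downstream modules.

The rrnB T1 and T2 terminators upstream of attL1 insulate the cassette from read-through transcription originating in the backbone. The small lacI and lacZα fragments and the second, reverse-oriented T7 promoter appear to be backbone remnants. M13 forward and reverse sites flank the insert for sequence verification. The plasmid is used as a promoter module for building custom transgene expression vectors in the pMVP system, which the associated publication also applies to dCas9-based epigenome editing constructs.
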