Features (pLannotate 1.2.2; 11 found; start..end, strand, type, name):
    121..213     +  CDS            lacI (fragment): lac repressor; lacI; The lac repressor binds to the lac operator to inhibit transcription in E. coli. This inhibition can be relieved by adding lactose or isopropyl-β-D-thiogalactopyranoside (IPTG).
    268..295     -  terminator     rrnB T2 terminator: transcription terminator T2 from the E. coli rrnB gene
    427..470     +  terminator     rrnB T1 terminator: Escherichia coli rrnB; transcription terminator T1 from the E. coli rrnB gene
    517..553     -  CDS            lacZα (fragment): LacZα fragment of β-galactosidase; lacZ fragment
    569..668     +  protein_bind   attL1: mutant version of attL; recombination site for the Gateway® LR reaction LR Clonase™
    674..1852    +  promoter       EF-1α promoter: strong constitutive promoter for human elongation factor EF-1α
   1869..1887    +  promoter       T7 promoter: promoter for bacteriophage T7 RNA polymerase
   1908..2031    +  protein_bind   attR5: mutant version of attR; recombination site for the Gateway® LR reaction LR Clonase™
   2087..2105    -  promoter       T7 promoter: promoter for bacteriophage T7 RNA polymerase
   2239..3048    +  CDS            KanR: aminoglycoside phosphotransferase; aph(3')-Ia; confers resistance to kanamycin in bacteria or G418 (Geneticin®) in eukaryotes
   3195..3783    +  rep_origin     ori: high-copy-number ColE1/pMB1/pBR322/pUC origin of replication
>Addgene plasmid #121693 | IY704: pMVP (L1-R5) EF1a promoter | addgene full sequence | sequence record 237033 | Addgene NGS Result
CTTTCCTGCGTTATCCCCTGATTCTGTGGATAACCGTATTACCGCCTTTGAGTGAGCTGATACCGCTCGC
CGCAGCCGAACGACCGAGCGCAGCGAGTCAGTGAGCGAGGAAGCGGAAGAGCGCCCAATACGCAAACCGC
CTCTCCCCGCGCGTTGGCCGATTCATTAATGCAGCTGGCACGACAGGTTTCCCGACTGGAAAGCGGGCAG
TGAGCGCAACGCAATTAATACGCGTACCGCTAGCCAGGAAGAGTTTGTAGAAACGCAAAAAGGCCATCCG
TCAGGATGGCCTTCTGCTTAGTTTGATGCCTGGCAGTTTATGGCGGGCGTCCTGCCCGCCACCCTCCGGG
CCGTTGCTTCACAACGTTCAAATCCGCTCCCGGCGGATTTGTCCTACTCAGGAGAGCGTTCACCGACAAA
CAACAGATAAAACGAAAGGCCCAGTCTTCCGACTGAGCCTTTCGTTTTATTTGATGCCTGGCAGTTCCCT
ACTCTCGCGTTAACGCTAGCATGGATGTTTTCCCAGTCACGACGTTGTAAAACGACGGCCAGTCTTAAGC
TCGGGCCCCAAATAATGATTTTATTTTGACTGATAGTGACCTGTTCGTTGCAACAAATTGATGAGCAATG
CTTTTTTATAATGCCAACTTTGTACAAAAAAGCAGGCTCGTGAGGCTCCGGTGCCCGTCAGTGGGCAGAG
CGCACATCGCCCACAGTCCCCGAGAAGTTGGGGGGAGGGGTCGGCAATTGAACCGGTGCCTAGAGAAGGT
GGCGCGGGGTAAACTGGGAAAGTGATGTCGTGTACTGGCTCCGCCTTTTTCCCGAGGGTGGGGGAGAACC
GTATATAAGTGCAGTAGTCGCCGTGAACGTTCTTTTTCGCAACGGGTTTGCCGCCAGAACACAGGTAAGT
GCCGTGTGTGGTTCCCGCGGGCCTGGCCTCTTTACGGGTTATGGCCCTTGCGTGCCTTGAATTACTTCCA
CCTGGCTGCAGTACGTGATTCTTGATCCCGAGCTTCGGGTTGGAAGTGGGTGGGAGAGTTCGAGGCCTTG
CGCTTAAGGAGCCCCTTCGCCTCGTGCTTGAGTTGAGGCCTGGCCTGGGCGCTGGGGCCGCCGCGTGCGA
ATCTGGTGGCACCTTCGCGCCTGTCTCGCTGCTTTCGATAAGTCTCTAGCCATTTAAAATTTTTGATGAC
CTGCTGCGACGCTTTTTTTCTGGCAAGATAGTCTTGTAAATGCGGGCCAAGATCTGCACACTGGTATTTC
GGTTTTTGGGGCCGCGGGCGGCGACGGGGCCCGTGCGTCCCAGCGCACATGTTCGGCGAGGCGGGGCCTG
CGAGCGCGGCCACCGAGAATCGGACGGGGGTAGTCTCAAGCTGGCCGGCCTGCTCTGGTGCCTGGCCTCG
CGCCGCCGTGTATCGCCCCGCCCTGGGCGGCAAGGCTGGCCCGGTCGGCACCAGTTGCGTGAGCGGAAAG
ATGGCCGCTTCCCGGCCCTGCTGCAGGGAGCTCAAAATGGAGGACGCGGCGCTCGGGAGAGCGGGCGGGT
GAGTCACCCACACAAAGGAAAAGGGCCTTTCCGTCCTCAGCCGTCGCTTCATGTGACTCCACGGAGTACC
GGGCGCCGTCCAGGCACCTCGATTAGTTCTCGAGCTTTTGGAGTACGTCGTCTTTAGGTTGGGGGGAGGG
GTTTTATGCGATGGAGTTTCCCCACACTGAGTGGGTGGAGACTGAAGTTAGGCCAGCTTGGCACTTGATG
TAATTCTCCTTGGAATTTGCCCTTTTTGAGTTTGGATCTTGGTTCATTCTCAAGCCTCAGACAGTGGTTC
AAAGTTTTTTTCTTCCATTTCAGGTGTCGTGAGGAATTAGCTTGGTACTAATACGACTCACTATAGGGAG
ACCCAAGCTGGCTAGGTCAACTTTGTATACAAAAGTTGAACGAGAAACGTAAAATGATATAAATATCAAT
ATATTAAATTAGATTTTGCATAAAAAACAGACTACATAATACTGTAAAACACAACATATCCAGTCACTAT
GAATCAACTACTTAGATGGTATTAGTGACCTGTACTGCAGGGCGGCCGCGATATCCCCTATAGTGAGTCG
TATTACATGGTCATAGCTGTTTCCTGGCAGCTCTGGCCCGTGTCTCAAAATCTCTGATGTTACATTGCAC
AAGATAAAAATATATCATCATGAACAATAAAACTGTCTGCTTACATAAACAGTAATACAAGGGGTGTTAT
GAGCCATATTCAACGGGAAACGTCGAGGCCGCGATTAAATTCCAACATGGATGCTGATTTATATGGGTAT
AAATGGGCTCGCGATAATGTCGGGCAATCAGGTGCGACAATCTATCGCTTGTATGGGAAGCCCGATGCGC
CAGAGTTGTTTCTGAAACATGGCAAAGGTAGCGTTGCCAATGATGTTACAGATGAGATGGTCAGACTAAA
CTGGCTGACGGAATTTATGCCTCTTCCGACCATCAAGCATTTTATCCGTACTCCTGATGATGCATGGTTA
CTCACCACTGCGATCCCCGGAAAAACAGCATTCCAGGTATTAGAAGAATATCCTGATTCAGGTGAAAATA
TTGTTGATGCGCTGGCAGTGTTCCTGCGCCGGTTGCATTCGATTCCTGTTTGTAATTGTCCTTTTAACAG
CGATCGCGTATTTCGTCTCGCTCAGGCGCAATCACGAATGAATAACGGTTTGGTTGATGCGAGTGATTTT
GATGACGAGCGTAATGGCTGGCCTGTTGAACAAGTCTGGAAAGAAATGCATAAACTTTTGCCATTCTCAC
CGGATTCAGTCGTCACTCATGGTGATTTCTCACTTGATAACCTTATTTTTGACGAGGGGAAATTAATAGG
TTGTATTGATGTTGGACGAGTCGGAATCGCAGACCGATACCAGGATCTTGCCATCCTATGGAACTGCCTC
GGTGAGTTTTCTCCTTCATTACAGAAACGGCTTTTTCAAAAATATGGTATTGATAATCCTGATATGAATA
AATTGCAGTTTCATTTGATGCTCGATGAGTTTTTCTAATCAGAATTGGTTAATTGGTTGTAACACTGGCA
GAGCATTACGCTGACTTGACGGGACGGCGCAAGCTCATGACCAAAATCCCTTAACGTGAGTTACGCGTCG
TTCCACTGAGCGTCAGACCCCGTAGAAAAGATCAAAGGATCTTCTTGAGATCCTTTTTTTCTGCGCGTAA
TCTGCTGCTTGCAAACAAAAAAACCACCGCTACCAGCGGTGGTTTGTTTGCCGGATCAAGAGCTACCAAC
TCTTTTTCCGAAGGTAACTGGCTTCAGCAGAGCGCAGATACCAAATACTGTTCTTCTAGTGTAGCCGTAG
TTAGGCCACCACTTCAAGAACTCTGTAGCACCGCCTACATACCTCGCTCTGCTAATCCTGTTACCAGTGG
CTGCTGCCAGTGGCGATAAGTCGTGTCTTACCGGGTTGGACTCAAGACGATAGTTACCGGATAAGGCGCA
GCGGTCGGGCTGAACGGGGGGTTCGTGCACACAGCCCAGCTTGGAGCGAACGACCTACACCGAACTGAGA
TACCTACAGCGTGAGCTATGAGAAAGCGCCACGCTTCCCGAAGGGAGAAAGGCGGACAGGTATCCGGTAA
GCGGCAGGGTCGGAACAGGAGAGCGCACGAGGGAGCTTCCAGGGGGAAACGCCTGGTATCTTTATAGTCC
TGTCGGGTTTCGCCACCTCTGACTTGAGCGTCGATTTTTGTGATGCTCGTCAGGGGGGCGGAGCCTATGG
AAAAACGCCAGCAACGCGGCCTTTTTACGGTTCCTGGCCTTTTGCTGGCCTTTTGCTCACATGTT
